Addgene plasmid #217069: pMV-hAT-3_PM
Purpose: Donor plasmid of hAT-3_PM Transposon
Depositing lab: Haoyi Wang. Depositing organization: Institute of Zoology, Chinese Academy of Sciences. Publication: Heterologous survey of 130 DNA transposons in human cells highlights their functional divergence and expands the genome engineering toolbox. Zhang T, Tan S, Tang N, Li Y, Zhang C, Sun J, Guo Y, Gao H, Cai Y, Sun W, Wang C, Fu L, Ma H, Wu Y, Hu X, Zhang X, Gee P, Yan W, Zhao Y, Chen Q, Guo B, Wang H, Zhang YE. Cell. 2024 Jul 11;187(14):3741-3760.e30. doi: 10.1016/j.cell.2024.05.007. Epub 2024 Jun 5. PubMed 38843831.
Backbone
  Vector backbone: pMV
  Vector type: Mammalian Expression
Growth in bacteria
  Bacterial resistance: Ampicillin, 100 μg/mL
  Growth temperature: 37°C
  Growth strain: DH5alpha
  Copy number: High Copy
Gene/Insert
  Gene/Insert name: TIRs of hAT-3_PM transposon (alt name: hAT-3_PM)
  Species: Synthetic
  Cloning method: Restriction Enzyme; 5′ cloning site Unknown (unknown if destroyed); 3′ cloning site Unknown (unknown if destroyed)
Terms and licenses: Academic/Nonprofit Terms; Industry Terms: Not Available to Industry
How to cite: pMV-hAT-3_PM was a gift from Haoyi Wang (Addgene plasmid # 217069 ; http://n2t.net/addgene:217069 ; RRID:Addgene_217069)
