[The description below was written by a language model from this plasmid's Addgene catalogue record and pLannotate feature annotations shown in this document.]
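Description:
pMV-hAT-3_PM is the donor plasmid for the hAT-3_PM DNA transposon, built on the pMV backbone and catalogued as a mammalian expression vector. It is about 5.5 kb and is maintained in E. coli as a high-copy plasmid through a ColE1/pUC-type origin, with ampicillin selection provided by β-lactamase (AmpR) under its own bla promoter. A short remnant of lacZα is also detected, presumably left over from the cloning backbone.

The recorded insert is the pair of synthetic terminal inverted repeats (TIRs) of hAT-3_PM, a member of the hAT superfamily. The automated feature table does not annotate the TIRs themselves, so their exact positions are not stated. The unannotated stretches on either side of the mammalian cassette are the likely locations, which would fit the usual donor design in which the TIRs flank the cargo. That cargo is a selection and reporter unit. A mouse PGK promoter drives a puromycin N-acetyltransferase coding sequence (annotated as a near-full-length fragment), followed after a short gap by EGFP and a bovine growth hormone polyadenylation signal. The arrangement suggests that both proteins come from a single transcript, but the linking element between them is not annotated. No transposase gene is present, so the enzyme would have to be supplied in trans from a separate helper construct.

In use, the donor would be co-delivered with the matching transposase into mammalian cells. Excision of the TIR-flanked cassette and its integration into the genome can then be scored by stable puromycin resistance or persistent EGFP fluorescence. The plasmid comes from a broad survey that tested the activity of many DNA transposons in human cells to identify new genome engineering tools.
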