Features (pLannotate 1.2.2; 8 found; start..end, strand, type, name):
    118..138     -  CDS            lacZα (fragment): LacZα fragment of β-galactosidase; lacZ fragment
   1089..1588    +  promoter       PGK promoter: mouse phosphoglycerate kinase 1 promoter
   1613..2207    +  CDS            PuroR (fragment): puromycin N-acetyltransferase; pac from Streptomyces alboniger; confers resistance to puromycin
   2271..2990    +  CDS            EGFP: the original enhanced GFP (Yang et al., 1996) mammalian codon-optimized
   3018..3242    +  polyA_signal   bGH poly(A) signal: bovine growth hormone polyadenylation signal
   3808..4396    -  rep_origin     ori: high-copy-number ColE1/pMB1/pBR322/pUC origin of replication
   4567..5427    -  CDS            AmpR: β-lactamase; bla; confers resistance to ampicillin, carbenicillin, and related antibiotics
   5428..26      -  promoter       AmpR promoter (across the origin): bla
>Addgene plasmid #217069 | pMV-hAT-3_PM | addgene full sequence | sequence record 443534 | Addgene NGS Result
AAAAATAAACAAATAGGGGTTCCGCGCACATTTCCCCGAAAAGTGCCACCTGACGTCTAAGAAACCATTA
TTATCATGACATTAACCTATAAAAATAGGCGTATCACGAGGCCCTTTCGTTGTAAAACGACGGCCAGTCG
AACCACGCAATGCGTCTCGATCCGCAGTGTCTTGCGTCTCTAAGCTTCTCTAGACCAGGGGTCACCAAAC
TACGGCCCGCGGGCCGATCCGGCCCGCGACGTCAGTCCATCAGGCCCGCCGACGGTACTTGAATTTGGTT
GATAAAACGTATGGAACACGAGACGTTGTGATACAATTTAAATTTAAATATTATGTTTAGAATACTAGGA
GATCTTCACGCGTGCGGAGACCTCCTGACTGCTATGTGCCTTAAATTTACTATTTTAATTTTAAATTATT
GTATCTAGATTTTCTTGTTTATTGTAATGTTTGCTTATTTCGCGCCATCCCAAGTCCTTCCCCGGCTCGT
GGTAGCTCCGCCTACGCTCTGACGTTACCATGGTTTCCATGGCAACGTCATGGCAACACGTTACCATGGT
TTCCATGGCAACACACACAAACACGCATCTTTCCCGCCCCCAGATTTTCCGGCTGTCAACACAGGTCCGA
CGCTCCAGAAATATTTACTTCTTTTTGCCTGTCATCCATTTTATAGGTATGTAACAAGGATTTCTTTGTT
TGACAGTGATAGGTAAGTGAACTACAAGTGTGATTAGAGGTCATAAAGTAACAAACATAGAATAACAATG
CCATAGAAGCCTCGTGTTATTACGAAAATATTATCCCCAGCTCAGAAAAATTCCCCGGTCAAGGTGTTAA
TCGAGCTGGTCTCTAGGCTGTTTATTTAGGCCCGCCCTATTTATATATTTTGTAAACCTTATTATGTGAT
ATATTCTATTACCAAAGGTACCTATAAACTTTATATGTACCTTTGGTGAGCCGTAGCTTCACCAGTGACC
CCTGAATCCTCTGCTTTTCTTGTGTTTCAATAGGAAACAATTCAATGTCTTTTTCATTTTCAGATCCCGT
TTTCTTCACCCTTCATTACCGGTGCTAGCAATTCTACCGGGTAGGGGAGGCGCTTTTCCCAAGGCAGTCT
GGAGCATGCGCTTTAGCAGCCCCGCTGGGCACTTGGCGCTACACAAGTGGCCTCTGGCCTCGCACACATT
CCACATCCACCGGTAGGCGCCAACCGGCTCCGTTCTTTGGTGGCCCCTTCGCGCCACCTTCTACTCCTCC
CCTAGTCAGGAAGTTCCCCCCCGCCCCGCAGCTCGCGTCGTGCAGGACGTGACAAATGGAAGTAGCACGT
CTCACTAGTCTCGTGCAGATGGACAGCACCGCTGAGCAATGGAAGCGGGTAGGCCTTTGGGGCAGCGGCC
AATAGCAGCTTTGCTCCTTCGCTTTCTGGGCTCAGAGGCTGGGAAGGGGTGGGTCCGGGGGCGGGCTCAG
GGGCGGGCTCAGGGGCGGGGCGGGCGCCCGAAGGTCCTCCGGAGGCCCGGCATTCTGCACGCTTCAAAAG
CGCACGTCTGCCGCGCTGTTCTCCTCTTCCTCATCTCCGGGCCTTTCGACCTGCAGCCAACGCCACCATG
GGGACCGAGTACAAGCCCACGGTGCGCCTCGCCACCCGCGACGACGTCCCCCGGGCCGTACGCACCCTCG
CCGCCGCGTTCGCCGACTACCCCGCCACGCGCCACACCGTCGACCCGGACCGCCACATCGAGCGGGTCAC
CGAGCTGCAAGAACTCTTCCTCACGCGCGTCGGGCTCGACATCGGCAAGGTGTGGGTCGCGGACGACGGC
GCCGCGGTGGCGGTCTGGACCACGCCGGAGAGCGTCGAAGCGGGGGCGGTGTTCGCCGAGATCGGCCCGC
GCATGGCCGAGTTGAGCGGTTCCCGGCTGGCCGCGCAGCAACAGATGGAAGGCCTCCTGGCGCCGCACCG
GCCCAAGGAGCCCGCGTGGTTCCTGGCCACCGTCGGCGTCTCGCCCGACCACCAGGGCAAGGGTCTGGGC
AGCGCCGTCGTGCTCCCCGGAGTGGAGGCGGCCGAGCGCGCCGGGGTGCCCGCCTTCCTGGAGACCTCCG
CGCCCCGCAACCTCCCCTTCTACGAGCGGCTCGGCTTCACCGTCACCGCCGACGTCGAGGTGCCCGAAGG
ACCGCGCACCTGGTGCATGACCCGCAAGCCCGGTGCCATCGATGCCACTAACTTCTCCCTGTTGAAACAA
GCAGGGGATGTCGAAGAGAATCCCGGGCCAATGGTGAGCAAGGGCGAGGAGCTGTTCACCGGGGTGGTGC
CCATCCTGGTCGAGCTGGACGGCGACGTAAACGGCCACAAGTTCAGCGTGTCCGGCGAGGGCGAGGGCGA
TGCCACCTACGGCAAGCTGACCCTGAAGTTCATCTGCACCACCGGCAAGCTGCCCGTGCCCTGGCCCACC
CTCGTGACCACCCTGACCTACGGCGTGCAGTGCTTCAGCCGCTACCCCGACCACATGAAGCAGCACGACT
TCTTCAAGTCCGCCATGCCCGAAGGCTACGTCCAGGAGCGCACCATCTTCTTCAAGGACGACGGCAACTA
CAAGACCCGCGCCGAGGTGAAGTTCGAGGGCGACACCCTGGTGAACCGCATCGAGCTGAAGGGCATCGAC
TTCAAGGAGGACGGCAACATCCTGGGGCACAAGCTGGAGTACAACTACAACAGCCACAACGTCTATATCA
TGGCCGACAAGCAGAAGAACGGCATCAAGGTGAACTTCAAGATCCGCCACAACATCGAGGACGGCAGCGT
GCAGCTCGCCGACCACTACCAGCAGAACACCCCCATCGGCGACGGCCCCGTGCTGCTGCCCGACAACCAC
TACCTGAGCACCCAGTCCGCCCTGAGCAAAGACCCCAACGAGAAGCGCGATCACATGGTCCTGCTGGAGT
TCGTGACCGCCGCCGGGATCACTCTCGGCATGGACGAGCTGTACAAGTAATTAATTAAGCTCGCTGATCA
GCCTCGACTGTGCCTTCTAGTTGCCAGCCATCTGTTGTTTGCCCCTCCCCCGTGCCTTCCTTGACCCTGG
AAGGTGCCACTCCCACTGTCCTTTCCTAATAAAATGAGGAAATTGCATCGCATTGTCTGAGTAGGTGTCA
TTCTATTCTGGGGGGTGGGGTGGGGCAGGACAGCAAGGGGGAGGATTGGGAAGACAATAGCAGGCATGCT
GGGGATGCGGTGGGCTCTATGGCTTCTGAGGCGCGCCCTCGAGCCTTTTTTGCTGCTTAGTTTGTGAGAT
TCGGATATGTGCACACTAGGTCTGATGTAACTATCTTTTTGCTAACGTCGCCTTCTTTGATAACTTTTTA
GTAAATAAATATGTTGGTTGTCTTTGTTTTTTGTGCATTGCACGCCACTCACCCATGATTAACATGGAAT
GCTAAACTTAGTTTTTCGTCTTTTTTCCCCGAGCTTTCGTTCTGGCTTGCAAGTATTGAACAGAATGATT
ATGCGGCCCGCGCTCGTCATTCTTTCAGTTATCCGGCCCACTGTGAAAAAAGTTTGGTGACCCCTGCTCT
AGACGGGCCCAGAGACGGAGTCACTGCCAACCGAGACGGTCATAGCTGTTTCCTGTGTGCCGCTTCCTCG
CTCACTGACTCGCTGCGCTCGGTCGTTCGGCTGCGGCGAGCGGTATCAGCTCACTCAAAGGCGGTAATAC
GGTTACCCACAGAATCAGGGGATAACGCAGGAAAGAACATGTGAGCAAAAGGCCAGCAAAAGGCCAGGAA
CCGTAAAAAGGCCGCGTTGCTGGCGTTTTTCCATAGGCTCCGCCCCCCTGACGAGCATCACAAAAATCGA
CGCTCAAGTCAGAGGTGGCGAAACCCGACAGGACTATAAAGATACCAGGCGTTTCCCCCTGGAAGCTCCC
TCGTGCGCTCTCCTGTTCCGACCCTGCCGCTTACCGGATACCTGTCCGCCTTTCTCCCTTCGGGAAGCGT
GGCGCTTTCTCATAGCTCACGCTGTAGGTATCTCAGTTCGGTGTAGGTCGTTCGCTCCAAGCTGGGCTGT
GTGCACGAACCCCCCGTTCAGCCCGACCGCTGCGCCTTATCCGGTAACTATCGTCTTGAGTCCAACCCGG
TAAGACACGACTTATCGCCACTGGCAGCAGCCACTGGTAACAGGATTAGCAGAGCGAGGTATGTAGGCGG
TGCTACAGAGTTCTTGAAGTGGTGGCCTAACTACGGCTACACTAGAAGAACAGTATTTGGTATCTGCGCT
CTGCTGAAGCCAGTTACCTTCGGAAAAAGAGTTGGTAGCTCTTGATCCGGCAAACAAACCACCGCTGGTA
GCGGTGGTTTTTTTGTTTGCAAGCAGCAGATTACGCGCAGAAAAAAAGGATCTCAAGAAGATCCTTTGAT
CTTTTCTACGGGGTCTGACGCTCAGTGGAACGAAAACTCACGTTAAGGGATTTTGGTCATGAGATTATCA
AAAAGGATCTTCACCTAGATCCTTTTAAATTAAAAATGAAGTTTTAAATCAATCTAAAGTATATATGAGT
AAACTTGGTCTGACAGTTACCAATGCTTAATCAGTGAGGCACCTATCTCAGCGATCTGTCTCTTTCGTTC
ATCCATAGTTGCCTGACTCCCCGTCGTGTAGATAACTACGATACGGGAGGGCTTACCATCTGGCCCCAGT
GCTGCAATAATACCGCGGGACCCACGCTCACCGGCTCCAGATTTATCAGCAATAAACCAGCCAGCCGGAA
GGGCCGAGCGCAGAAGTGGTCCTGCAACTTTATCCGCCTCCATCCAGTCTATTAATTGTTGCCGGGAAGC
TAGAGTAAGTAGTTCGCCAGTTAATAGTTTGCGCAACGTTGTTGCCATCGCTACAGGCATCGTGGTATCA
CGCTCGTCGTTTGGTATGGCTTCATTCAGCTCCGGTTCCCAACGATCAAGGCGAGTTACATGATCCCCCA
TGTTGCGCAAAAAAGCGGTTAGCTCCTTCGGTCCTCCGATCGTTGTCAGAAGTAAGTTGGCCGCCGTGTT
ATCACTCATGGTTATGGCAGCACTACATAATTCTCTTACTGTCATGCCATCCGTAAGATGCTTTTCTGTG
ACTGGTGAGTACTCAACCAAGTCATTCTGAGAATAGTGTATGCGGCGACCGAGTTGCTCTTGCCCGGCGT
CAATACGGGATAATACCGCGCCACATAGCAGAACTTTAAAAGTGCTCATCATTGGAAAACGTTCTTCGGG
GCGAAAACTCTCAAGGATCTTACCGCTGTTGAGATCCAGTTCGATGTAACCCACTCGTGCACCCAACTGA
TCTTCAGCATCTTTTACTTTCACCAGCGTTTCTGGGTGAGCAAAAACAGGAAGGCAAAATGCCGCAAAAA
AGGGAATAAGGGCGACACGGAAATGTTGAATACTCATACTCTTCCTTTTTCAATATTATTGAAGCATTTA
TCAGGGTTATTGTCTCATGAGCGGATACATATTTGAATGTATTTAG
